>Addgene plasmid #15357 | FLAG-mTIP49a | addgene partial sequence | sequence record 21788 | CMV-F 5'-CGCAAATGGGCGGTAGGCGTG-3'
GCAGAGCTCTCTGGCTACTAGAGACCCACTGCTTACTGGCTTATCGAAATTAATACGACTCACTATAGGG
AGACCCAAGCTGGCTAGCATGCCAGACTACAAGGACGATGATGACAAGCTCGAGATGAAGATTGAGGAGG
TGAAGAGCACCACGAAGACGCAGCGCATCGCCTCCCACAGCCACGTGAAGGGTCTGGGGCTGGACGAGAG
CGGCCTAGCCAAGCAGGCGGCTTCGGGTCTCGTGGGCCAGGAGAACGCGAGAGAGGCATGTGGCGTCATT
GTAGAATTAATCAAAAGCAAGAAAATGGCTGGAAGAGCTGTCTTGTTGGCGGGGCCTCCTGGAACTGGCA
AGACAGCCTTGGCCCTTGCTATTGCTCAGGAGCTGGGCAGTAAAGTCCCTTTCTGCCCGATGGTGGGTAG
CGAGGTATACTCAACTGAGATCAAAAAGACAGAGGTGCTGATGGAGAACTTCCGCAGGGCCATTGGGTTG
CGGATAAAGGAGACTAAGGAGGTTTATGAAGGGGAGGTGACAGAGCTCACTCCCTGTGAGACAGAGAACC
CCATGGGTGGGTACGGCAAAACTATCAGCCATGTGATCATAGGGCTCAAGACTGCTAAAGGAACCAAACA
GCTGAAGCTGGACCCCAGTATTTTTGAAAGTTTGCAGAAAGAACGAGTAGAGGCTGGAGATGTGATTTAC
ATTGAAGCAAATAGTGGAGCTGTGAAGAGGCAAGGCAGGTGTGACACCTATGCCACAGAGTTTGACCTTT
GAGCTGAAGAGTACGTCCCT
