>Addgene plasmid #15357 | FLAG-mTIP49a | addgene partial sequence | sequence record 46076 | T7 5'-TAATACGACTCACTATAGGG-3'
ACTCAGGACGATGATGACAAGCTCGAGATGAAGATTGAGGAGGTGAAGAGCACCACGAAGACGCAGCGCA
TCGCCTCCCACAGCCACGTGAAGGGTCTGGGGCTGGACGAGAGCGGCCTAGCCAAGCAGGCGGCTTCGGG
TCTCGTGGGCCAGGAGAACGCGAGAGAGGCATGTGGCGTCATTGTAGAATTAATCAAAAGCAAGAAAATG
GCTGGAAGAGCTGTCTTGTTGGCGGGGCCTCCTGGAACTGGCAAGACAGCCTTGGCCCTTGCTATTGCTC
AGGAGCTGGGCAGTAAAGTCCCTTTCTGCCCGATGGTGGGTAGCGAGGTATACTCAACTGAGATCAAAAA
GACAGAGGTGCTGATGGAGAACTTCCGCAGGGCCATTGGGTTGCGGATAAAGGAGACTAAGGAGGTTTAT
GAAGGGGAGGTGACAGAGCTCACTCCCTGTGAGACAGAGAACCCCATGGGTGGGTACGGCAAAACTATCA
GCCATGTGATCATAGGGCTCAAGACTGCTAAAGGAACCAAACAGCTGAAGCTGGACCCCAGTATTTTTGA
AAGTTTGCAGAAAGAACGAGTAGAGGCTGGAGATGTGATTTACATTGAAGCAAATAGTGGAGCTGTGAAG
AGGCAAGGCAGGTGTGACACCTATGCCACAGAGTTTGACCTTGAAGCTGAAGAGTACGTCCCTTTGCCAA
AGGGAGATGTGCACAAGAAGAAGGAAATCATACAGGATGTGACCTTGCATGACCTGGATGTGGCTAATGC
GCGGCCTCAGGGTGGGCAAGATATTCTGTCTATGATGGGCCAGTTGATGAAGCCAAAAAAGACAGAGATC
ACAGATAAACTTCGAGGGGAGATCAACAAAGTGGTGAACAAATACATTGACCAGGGTGTGGCC
