>Addgene plasmid #15357 | FLAG-mTIP49a | addgene partial sequence | sequence record 46083 | BGH-rev 5'-TAGAAGGCACAGTCGAGG-3'
TAGACTCGAGCGGCCGCCACTGTGCCTGGATATCTGCAGAATTCCACCACACTGGACTAGCTGGATCCTT
ACTTCATGTACTTGTCCTGCTGGTCAGCCAAAATCTTGGCAGAGGACTTGGCGTCATAGAAGAGCTCGCT
GATCTCTTCCACGTGCTCCTTCTCAATGCTGTCCTTGCCATTGATCTTTGCCAGCAGGTTGGCTGGGGTC
AGCAGCTGCACCGAATACCTCAGAGTGGTCTTGGTGCCAATCTCCCCGAGGTGGTTCAGCGCCTCCTCGC
TGATGTTGATGCCTTCCGTCTGGGCTCGGATCTTAATGATCTGCTTCATCTCCTGTGGCGTGTATAGCAT
GGTCCTGATGATCATCACCCTGTCTAGCAGATCCAACGGGATGCCGTGTGGAGAAGTGATGTCCTCAGTG
CCCCTGATGACACAGTTGCCTCGGTTGGATGCAAAGATGACAATGGGGGCGATGGAGGACTCCAGGGCTC
GGTGCAGGTAGGTAAAGCACTCGATATCCAGCATGTGGACCTCATCGACAAAAAGCACTCCAGGGACCAG
CTCGGCCACACCCTGGTCAATGTATTTGTTCACCACTTTGTTGATCTCCCCTCGAAGTTTATCTGTGATC
TCTGTCTTTTTTGGCTTCATCAACTGGCCCATCATAGACAGAATATCTTGCCCACCCTGAGGCCGCGCAT
TAGCCACATCCAGGTCATGCAAGGTCACATCCTGTATGATTTCCTTCTTCTTGTGCACATCTCCCTTTGG
CAAAGGGACGTACTCTTCAGCTTCAAGGTCAAACTCTGTGGCATAGGTGTCACACCTGCCTTGCCTCTTC
ACAGCTCCACTATTTGCTTCAATGTAAATCACATCTCCAGCCTCTACTCGTTCTTTCTGCAAACTTTCAA
AAATACTGGGGTCCAGCTTCAGCTGTTTTGG
