[The description below was written by a language model from this plasmid's Addgene catalogue record.]
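Description:
FLAG-mTIP49a is a mammalian expression plasmid built on the pcDNA5 FRT backbone (about 5.1 kb without insert) and carries the mouse cDNA for TATA binding protein interacting protein 49 kDa, also known as TIP49a, Pontin52 or Ruvbl1. The roughly 1.4 kb insert was placed between XhoI and BamHI sites, both of which remain intact, and is fused to an N-terminal FLAG epitope that the record attributes to the backbone. The plasmid is maintained in E. coli at high copy number under ampicillin selection.

No feature table accompanies the record, so the promoter and mammalian selection elements are not explicitly listed. In general, pcDNA5/FRT vectors drive the insert from the CMV immediate-early promoter. They also carry an FRT site next to a hygromycin resistance gene that lacks its own promoter and start codon. Flp recombinase can therefore integrate the plasmid at a single defined FRT locus in a suitable host cell line, and correct integration confers hygromycin resistance. This yields isogenic stable lines expressing the tagged protein. The use of a T7 primer for sequencing from the 5′ end is consistent with a T7 promoter site upstream of the cloning region.

The FLAG tag allows detection and anti-FLAG affinity purification of TIP49a together with associated proteins. The linked publication describes a mammalian chromatin remodeling complex resembling yeast INO80, so the plasmid was likely used to isolate and characterise multiprotein assemblies containing this protein from mammalian cells.
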