Addgene plasmid #15357: FLAG-mTIP49a
Depositing lab: Joan Conaway & Ronald Conaway. Depositing organization: Stowers Institute for Medical Research. Publication: A mammalian chromatin remodeling complex with similarities to the yeast INO80 complex. Jin J, Cai Y, Yao T, Gottschalk AJ, Florens L, Swanson SK, Gutierrez JL, Coleman MK, Workman JL, Mushegian A, Washburn MP, Conaway RC, Conaway JW. J Biol Chem. 2005 Dec 16. 280(50):41207-12. 10.1074/jbc.M509128200 PubMed 16230350.
Backbone
  Vector backbone: pcDNA5 FRT
  Backbone size w/o insert (bp): 5070
  Vector type: Mammalian Expression
Growth in bacteria
  Bacterial resistance: Ampicillin, 100 μg/mL
  Growth temperature: 37°C
  Growth strain: DH5alpha
  Copy number: High Copy
Gene/Insert
  Gene/Insert name: TATA binding protein interacting protein 49 kDa (alt name: TIP49a)
  Species: M. musculus (mouse)
  Insert size (bp): 1370
  Entrez Gene: Ruvbl1 (a.k.a. 2510009G06Rik, Pontin52, Tip49a)
  Tag / fusion protein: FLAG (N terminal on backbone)
  Cloning method: Restriction Enzyme; 5′ cloning site XhoI (not destroyed); 3′ cloning site BamHI (not destroyed)
  Sequencing primers: 5′ T7
Terms and licenses: Academic/Nonprofit Terms; Industry Terms: Not Available to Industry
How to cite: FLAG-mTIP49a was a gift from Joan Conaway & Ronald Conaway (Addgene plasmid # 15357 ; http://n2t.net/addgene:15357 ; RRID:Addgene_15357)
